>Addgene plasmid #68896 | pMM731 | depositor full sequence | sequence record 121383 | pMM731 sequence 11677 bps
TCAGCCTTGATCTGGAAGAAGCAATGAAAGCTGCTGTTAAGTCTCCGAATCAGGTATTGTTCCTGACAGG
TGTATTCCCATCCGGTAAACGCGGATACTTTGCAGTTGATCTGACTCAGGAATAAATTATAAATTAAGGT
AAGAAGATTGTAGGATAAGCTAATGAAATAGAAAAAGGATGCCGTCACACAACTTGTCGGCATTCTTTTT
TGTTTTATTAGTTGAAAATATAGTGAAAAAGTTGCCTAAATATGTATGTTAACAAATTATTTGTCGTAAC
TTTGCACTCCAAATCTGTTTTTAACATATGGCACTAGTGGTGAATGTGAAACCAGTAACGTTATACGATG
TCGCAGAGTATGCCGGTGTCTCTTATCAGACCGTTTCCCGCGTGGTGAACCAGGCCAGCCACGTTTCTGC
GAAAACGCGGGAAAAAGTGGAAGCGGCGATGGCGGAGCTGAATTACATTCCCAACCGCGTGGCACAACAA
CTGGCGGGCAAACAGTCGTTGCTGATTGGCGTTGCCACCTCCAGTCTGGCCCTGCACGCGCCGTCGCAAA
TTGTCGCGGCGATTAAATCTCGCGCCGATCAACTGGGTGCCAGCGTGGTGGTGTCGATGGTAGAACGAAG
CGGCGTCGAAGCCTGTAAAGCGGCGGTGCACAATCTTCTCGCGCAACGCGTCAGTGGGCTGATCATTAAC
TATCCGCTGGATGACCAGGATGCCATTGCTGTGGAAGCTGCCTGCACTAATGTTCCGGCGTTATTTCTTG
ATGTCTCTGACCAGACACCCATCAACAGTATTATTTTCTCCCATGAGGACGGTACGCGACTGGGCGTGGA
GCATCTGGTCGCATTGGGTCACCAGCAAATCGCGCTGTTAGCGGGCCCATTAAGTTCTGTCTCGGCGCGT
CTGCGTCTGGCTGGCTGGCATAAATATCTCACTCGCAATCAAATTCAGCCGATAGCGGAACGGGAAGGCG
ACTGGAGTGCCATGTCCGGTTTTCAACAAACCATGCAAATGCTGAATGAGGGCATCGTTCCCACTGCGAT
GCTGGTTGCCAACGATCAGATGGCGCTGGGCGCAATGCGCGCCATTACCGAGTCCGGGCTGCGCGTTGGT
GCGGATATCTCGGTAGTGGGATACGACGATACCGAGGACAGCTCATGTTATATCCCGCCGTTAACCACCA
TCAAACAGGATTTTCGCCTGCTGGGGCAAACCAGCGTGGACCGCTTGCTGCAACTCTCTCAGGGCCAGGC
GGTGAAGGGCAATCAGCTGTTGCCCGTCTCACTGGTGAAAAGAAAAACCACCCTGGCGCCCAATACGCAA
ACCGCCTCTCCCCGCGCGTTGGCCGATTCATTAATGCAGCTGGCACGACAGGTTTCCCGACTGGAAAGCG
GGCAGTGAGCTTTCCTCGGTACCAAATTCCAGAAAAGAGGCCTCCCGAAAGGGGGGCCTTTTTTCGTTTT
GGTCCTACTTGTGCCTGTTCTATTTCCGAACCGACCGCTTGTATGAATCCATCAAAATTCGTTTTCTCTA
TGTTGGATTCCTTGTTGCTCATATTGTGATGATAATTTCTACAAATATAGTCATTGGTAACTATCTATGA
AACTGTTTGATACTTTTATAGTTGATTAAACTTGTTCATGGCATTTGCCTTAATATCATCCGCTATGTCA
ATGTAGGGTTTCATAGCTTTGTAGTCGCTGTGTCCCGTCCATTTCATGACCACCTGTGCCGGGATTCCGA
GAGCCAGCGCATTGCAGATGAATGTCCTTCTTCCTGCATGGGTACTGAGCAAAGCGTATTTGGGTGTGAC
TTCATCAATACGTTCATTTCCCTTGTAGTAGGTTTCCCGTACAGGCTCGTTGATTTCTGCCAGTTCGCCC
AGCTCTTTCAGGTAATCGTTCATCTTCTGGTTGCTGATGACGGGCAGAGCCATGTAATTCTCGAAATGGA
TGTCCTTGTATTTGTCCAGTATGGCTTTGCTGTATTTGTTCAGTTCAATCGTCAGGCTGTCGGCAGTCTT
GACTGTGGTTATTTCGATGTGGTCGGACTTCACATCGCTTCTTTTCAGATTGCGAACATCCGAATACCGC
AAACTCGTAAAGCAGCAGAACAGGAAAACATCACGCACACGTTCCAGGTATTGCTTATCCTTGGGTATCT
GGTAGTCTTTCAGCTTGTTCAGTTCATCCCAAGTCAGGAAGATTACTTTTTTCGAGGTGGTTTTCAGTTT
CGGTTTGAACGTATCGTATGCAATGTTCTGATGATGTCCTTTCTTGAAGCTCCAGCGCAGGAACCATTTG
AGGAATCCCATTTGCTTGCCGATGGTGCTGTTTCTCATATCCTTGGTGTCACGCAGGAAGTTGACGTATT
CGTTCAATCCAAACTCGTTGAAATAGTTGAACGTTGCATCCTCCTTGAACTCTTTGAGGTGGTTCCTCAC
TGCTGCAAATTTTTCATAGGTGGATGCCGTCCAGTTATTCTGGTTACCGCACTCTTTTACAAACTCATCG
AACACCTCCCAAAAGCTGACAGGGGCTTCTTCCGGCTGTTCTTCGCTGGTGTCTTTCATTCTCATGTTGA
AAGCTTCCTTCAACTGTTGGGTCGTTGGCATGACCTCCTGCACCTCAAATTCCTTGAAAATATTCTGGAT
TTCGGCATAGTATTTCAGCAAGTCCGTATTGATTTCGGCTGCACTTTGCTTTAGCTTGTTGGTACATCCG
CTCTTTACCCGCTGCTTATCTGCATCCCATTTGGCTACGTCAATCCGGTAGCCCGTTGTAAACTCGATGC
GTTGGCTGGCAAAGATGACACGCATACGGATGGGTACGTTCTCTACGATTGGCACACCGTTCTTTTTCCG
GCTCTCCAATGCAAAAATGATGTTGCGCTTGATATTCATAATTGGGTGCGTTTGAAATTCTACACCCAAA
TATACACCCAATTATTGAGATAGCAAAAGACATTTAGAAACATTTACTTTTACTCTATATTGTAATTTAC
ACTTGATTATCAGTCGTTTGCAGTCTTATGATATTCTGTGAAAGTATAAGTTCGAGAGCCTGTCTCTCCG
CAAAAAACGCTGAAAATCAGCAGATTGCAAAACAAACACCCTGTTTTACACCCAAGAATGTAAAGTCGGC
TGTTTTTGTTTTATTTAAGATAATACAACCACTACATAATAAAAGAGTAGCGATATTAAAAGAATCCGAT
GAGAAAAGACTAATATTTATCTATCCATTCAGTTTGATTTTTCAGGACTTTACATCGTCCTGAAAGTATT
TGTTGGTACCGGTACCGAGGACGCGTAAACATTTACAGTTGCATGTGGCCTATTGTTTTTAGCCGTTAAA
TATTTTATAACTATTAAATAGCGATACAAATTGTTCGAAACTAATATTGTTTATATCATATATTCTCGCA
TGTTTTAAAGCTTTATTAAATTGATTTTTTGTAAACAGTTTTTCGTACTCTTTGTTAACCCATTTCATTA
CAAAAGTTTCATATTTTTTTCTCTCTTTAAATGCCATTTTTGCTGGCTTTCTTTTTAATACAATTAATGT
GCTATCCACTTTAGGTTTTGGATGGAAATAATACCTAGGAATTTTTGCTAATATAGAAATATCTACCTCT
GCCATTAACAGCAATGCTAGTGATCTGTTTGTATCTAATAACATTTTAGCAAAACCATATTCCACTATTA
AATAACTTATTGTGGCTGAACTTTCAAAAACAATTTTTCGAATTATATTTGTGCTTATGTTGTAAGGTAT
GCTGCCAAATATTTTATATGGATTGTGGCTAGGAAATGTAAATTTCAGTATATCATCATTTACTATTTGA
TAGTTAGGATAATTTAAGAGCTTATTACGAGTTACCTCACATAATTTAGAATCAATTTCTATCGCCGTTA
CAAAATTACATCTCTTTACCAATCCAGCAGTAAAATGACCTTTCCCTGCACCTATTTCAAAGATGTTATC
TTTTTCATCTAAACTTATGCAATTCATTATTTTTTCTATGTGATATTTTGAAGTAATAAAATTTTGACTA
TCTTTTATATTTACTTTGTTCATTATAACCTCTCCTTAATTTATTGCATCTCTTTTCGAATATTTATGTT
TTTTGAGAAAAGAACGTACTCATGGTTCATCCCGATATGCGTATCGGTCTGTATATCAGCAACTTTCTAT
GTGTTTCAACTACAATAGTCATCTATTCTCATCTTTCTGAGTCCACCCCCTGCAAAGCCCCTCTTTACGA
CATAAAAATTCGGTCGGAAAAGGTATGCAAAAGATGTTTCTCTCTTTAAGAGAAACTCTTCGGGATGCAA
AAATATGAAAATAACTCCAATTCACCAAATTATATAGCGACTTTTTTACAAAATGCTAAAATTTGTTGAT
TTCCGTCAAGCAATTGTTGAGCAAAAATGTCTTTTACGATAAAATGATACCTCAATATCAACTGTTTAGC
AAAACGATATTTCTCTTAAAGAGAGAAACACCTTTTTGTTCACCAATCCCCGACTTTTAATCCCGCGGCC
ATGATTGAAAAAGGAAGAGTATGAGTATTCAACATTTCCGTGTCGCCCTTATTCCCTTTTTTGCGGCATT
TTGCCTTCCTGTTTTTGCTCACCCAGAAACGCTGGTGAAAGTAAAAGATGCTGAAGATCAGTTGGGTGCA
CGAGTGGGTTACATCGAACTGGATCTCAACAGCGGTAAGATCCTTGAGAGTTTTCGCCCCGAAGAACGTT
TTCCAATGATGAGCACTTTTAAAGTTCTGCTATGTGGCGCGGTATTATCCCGTATTGACGCCGGGCAAGA
GCAACTCGGTCGCCGCATACACTATTCTCAGAATGACTTGGTTGAGTACTCACCAGTCACAGAAAAGCAT
CTTACGGATGGCATGACAGTAAGAGAATTATGCAGTGCTGCCATAACCATGAGTGATAACACTGCGGCCA
ACTTACTTCTGACAACGATCGGAGGACCGAAGGAGCTAACCGCTTTTTTGCACAACATGGGGGATCATGT
AACTCGCCTTGATCGTTGGGAACCGGAGCTGAATGAAGCCATACCAAACGACGAGCGTGACACCACGATG
CCTGTAGCAATGGCAACAACGTTGCGCAAACTATTAACTGGCGAACTACTTACTCTAGCTTCCCGGCAAC
AATTAATAGACTGGATGGAGGCGGATAAAGTTGCAGGACCACTTCTGCGCTCGGCCCTTCCGGCTGGCTG
GTTTATTGCTGATAAATCTGGAGCCGGTGAGCGTGGGTCTCGCGGTATCATTGCAGCACTGGGGCCAGAT
GGTAAGCCCTCCCGTATCGTAGTTATCTACACGACGGGGAGTCAGGCAACTATGGATGAACGAAATAGAC
AGATCGCTGAGATAGGTGCCTCACTGATTAAGCATTGGTAACTGTCAGACCAAGTTTACTCATAACGCGT
CAATTCGAGGGGGATCAATTCCGTGATAGGTGGGCTGCCCTTCCTGGTTGGCTTGGTTTCATCAGCCATC
CGCTTGCCCTCATCTGTTACGCCGGCGGTAGCCGGCCAGCCTCGCAGAGCAGGATTCCCGTTGAGCACCG
CCAGGTGCGAATAAGGGACAGTGAAGAAGGAACACCCGCTCGCGGGTGGGCCTACTTCACCTATCCTGCC
CGGCTGACGCCGTTGGATACACCAAGGAAAGTCTACACGAACCCTTTGGCAAAATCCTGTATATCGTGCG
AAAAAGGATGGATATACCGAAAAAATCGCTATAATGACCCCGAAGCAGGGTTATGCAGCGGAAAACGGAA
TTGATCCGGCCACGATGCGTCCGGCGTAGAGGATCTGAAGATCAGCAGTTCAACCTGTTGATAGTACGTA
CTAAGCTCTCATGTTTCACGTACTAAGCTCTCATGTTTAACGTACTAAGCTCTCATGTTTAACGAACTAA
ACCCTCATGGCTAACGTACTAAGCTCTCATGGCTAACGTACTAAGCTCTCATGTTTCACGTACTAAGCTC
TCATGTTTGAACAATAAAATTAATATAAATCAGCAACTTAAATAGCCTCTAAGGTTTTAAGTTTTATAAG
AAAAAAAAGAATATATAAGGCTTTTAAAGCTTTTAAGGTTTAACGGTTGTGGACAACAAGCCAGGGATGT
AACGCACTGAGAAGCCCTTAGAGCCTCTCAAAGCAATTTTGAGTGACACAGGAACACTTAACGGCTGACA
TGGGAATTCCCCTCCACCGCGGTGGGTTCCATCACTGGAAGATAGGCAATTAGTAGAAGCAATTTGATTA
GTAATCTAAAAGCACTCCGATAACGATTAGAGTGCTTTTAGATTGTTTATCATTAATTATCAAAGCAAGT
GCAGTTCATTATGCCAGGATGCGCTCGCACAGACGCCAACCCGTGACACCGTTGATGGTCACGCGGAACA
GCAGGCTGCCGTCCGGGTTAATCAGACGCTCGTCAATAATCTTATTGCCATTCCACAGGGTACCGGTGAC
GGTGATCTTTTTACCGTCAAAAACGGCAATGCCTTCATACGGACGGCCGAAATAGTCAATCATATTCGGG
GTCACACCATCAATCACCAGCGTACCGTAATGCAAGATAACCTTGAAGTGGTGATCGTCAACTGGGTAGA
CGACTTTAAAGATTTTCTCGATTTGACCCATTTGGTCACCGCTCAGGCCTTCGTACGGGATGATCACATG
AATATCAATTTTCAGACCGTTCTCGCCGGACAGAACGATGCGCTGAATCGGCGTCACGCTCACACCCAGG
TTCTGGAACAGAGAGCTTACGCCACCCTGTTCCAGGACTTGATCCAAATTATAACCCGCGGTCTGACGCC
AATCGCCAACAAAATCTTCCAGAGTAAAAACCATTTTATTCTTTTACCTTAATTCCGCAACACTATTATA
AAATATTTTTTTTAAGTACCTGAGCAACAAAAAGTTGCTCAGGATTTTGCCATGTCAGAGGATTCACTTA
ACTTAGTGTTGCAAAAAAATAATCAAACAAAACCTCATCAGGCATGGCAAAAATACAAATAAAATCCGAG
AAGCTCACTCCTTAGCACGTGGCCAGCATCTTAGCGTCGGTGGTTACAAAGAAAATTCGACAAACTGTTA
TTTTTCTATCTATTTATTTGAATTGTGAGCGGATAACAATTACCTTTGTCGGCAATTGTGAGCGGATAAC
AATTAAATAAAGATATTCTCGTCAAACAAATATAAATAATATAAACATGGATAAGAAATACTCAATAGGC
TTAGCTATCGGCACAAATAGCGTCGGATGGGCGGTGATCACTGATGAATATAAGGTTCCGTCTAAAAAGT
TCAAGGTTCTGGGAAATACAGACCGCCACAGTATCAAAAAAAATCTTATAGGGGCTCTTTTATTTGACAG
TGGAGAGACAGCGGAAGCGACTCGTCTCAAACGGACAGCTCGTAGAAGGTATACACGTCGGAAGAATCGT
ATTTGTTATCTACAGGAGATTTTTTCAAATGAGATGGCGAAAGTAGATGATAGTTTCTTTCATCGACTTG
AAGAGTCTTTTTTGGTGGAAGAAGACAAGAAGCATGAACGTCATCCTATTTTTGGAAATATAGTAGATGA
AGTTGCTTATCATGAGAAATATCCAACTATCTATCATCTGCGAAAAAAATTGGTAGATTCTACTGATAAA
GCGGATTTGCGCTTAATCTATTTGGCCTTAGCGCATATGATTAAGTTTCGTGGTCATTTTTTGATTGAGG
GAGATTTAAATCCTGATAATAGTGATGTGGACAAACTATTTATCCAGTTGGTACAAACCTACAATCAATT
ATTTGAAGAAAACCCTATTAACGCAAGTGGAGTAGATGCTAAAGCGATTCTTTCTGCACGATTGAGTAAA
TCAAGACGATTAGAAAATCTCATTGCTCAGCTCCCCGGTGAGAAGAAAAATGGCTTATTTGGGAATCTCA
TTGCTTTGTCATTGGGTTTGACCCCTAATTTTAAATCAAATTTTGATTTGGCAGAAGATGCTAAATTACA
GCTTTCAAAAGATACTTACGATGATGATTTAGATAATTTATTGGCGCAAATTGGAGATCAATATGCTGAT
TTGTTTTTGGCAGCTAAGAATTTATCAGATGCTATTTTACTTTCAGATATCCTAAGAGTAAATACTGAAA
TAACTAAGGCTCCCCTATCAGCTTCAATGATTAAACGCTACGATGAACATCATCAAGACTTGACTCTTTT
AAAAGCTTTAGTTCGACAACAACTTCCAGAAAAGTATAAAGAAATCTTTTTTGATCAATCAAAAAACGGA
TATGCAGGTTATATTGATGGGGGAGCTAGCCAAGAAGAATTTTATAAATTTATCAAACCAATTTTAGAAA
AAATGGATGGTACTGAGGAATTATTGGTGAAACTAAATCGTGAAGATTTGCTGCGCAAGCAACGGACCTT
TGACAACGGCTCTATTCCCCATCAAATTCACTTGGGTGAGCTGCATGCTATTTTGAGAAGACAAGAAGAC
TTTTATCCATTTTTAAAAGACAATCGTGAGAAGATTGAAAAAATCTTGACTTTTCGAATTCCTTATTATG
TTGGTCCATTGGCGCGTGGCAATAGTCGTTTTGCATGGATGACTCGGAAGTCTGAAGAAACAATTACCCC
ATGGAATTTTGAAGAAGTTGTCGATAAAGGTGCTTCAGCTCAATCATTTATTGAACGCATGACAAACTTT
GATAAAAATCTTCCAAATGAAAAAGTACTACCAAAACATAGTTTGCTTTATGAGTATTTTACGGTTTATA
ACGAATTGACAAAGGTCAAATATGTTACTGAAGGAATGCGAAAACCAGCATTTCTTTCAGGTGAACAGAA
GAAAGCCATTGTTGATTTACTCTTCAAAACAAATCGAAAAGTAACCGTTAAGCAATTAAAAGAAGATTAT
TTCAAAAAAATAGAATGTTTTGATAGTGTTGAAATTTCAGGAGTTGAAGATAGATTTAATGCTTCATTAG
GTACCTACCATGATTTGCTAAAAATTATTAAAGATAAAGATTTTTTGGATAATGAAGAAAATGAAGATAT
CTTAGAGGATATTGTTTTAACATTGACCTTATTTGAAGATAGGGAGATGATTGAGGAAAGACTTAAAACA
TATGCTCACCTCTTTGATGATAAGGTGATGAAACAGCTTAAACGTCGCCGTTATACTGGTTGGGGACGTT
TGTCTCGAAAATTGATTAATGGTATTAGGGATAAGCAATCTGGCAAAACAATATTAGATTTTTTGAAATC
AGATGGTTTTGCCAATCGCAATTTTATGCAGCTGATCCATGATGATAGTTTGACATTTAAAGAAGACATT
CAAAAAGCACAAGTGTCTGGACAAGGCGATAGTTTACATGAACATATTGCAAATTTAGCTGGTAGCCCTG
CTATTAAAAAAGGTATTTTACAGACTGTAAAAGTTGTTGATGAATTGGTCAAAGTAATGGGGCGGCATAA
GCCAGAAAATATCGTTATTGAAATGGCACGTGAAAATCAGACAACTCAAAAGGGCCAGAAAAATTCGCGA
GAGCGTATGAAACGAATCGAAGAAGGTATCAAAGAATTAGGAAGTCAGATTCTTAAAGAGCATCCTGTTG
AAAATACTCAATTGCAAAATGAAAAGCTCTATCTCTATTATCTCCAAAATGGAAGAGACATGTATGTGGA
CCAAGAATTAGATATTAATCGTTTAAGTGATTATGATGTCGATGCCATTGTTCCACAAAGTTTCCTTAAA
GACGATTCAATAGACAATAAGGTCTTAACGCGTTCTGATAAAAATCGTGGTAAATCGGATAACGTTCCAA
GTGAAGAAGTAGTCAAAAAGATGAAAAACTATTGGAGACAACTTCTAAACGCCAAGTTAATCACTCAACG
TAAGTTTGATAATTTAACGAAAGCTGAACGTGGAGGTTTGAGTGAACTTGATAAAGCTGGTTTTATCAAA
CGCCAATTGGTTGAAACTCGCCAAATCACTAAGCATGTGGCACAAATTTTGGATAGTCGCATGAATACTA
AATACGATGAAAATGATAAACTTATTCGAGAGGTTAAAGTGATTACCTTAAAATCTAAATTAGTTTCTGA
CTTCCGAAAAGATTTCCAATTCTATAAAGTACGTGAGATTAACAATTACCATCATGCCCATGATGCGTAT
CTAAATGCCGTCGTTGGAACTGCTTTGATTAAGAAATATCCAAAACTTGAATCGGAGTTTGTCTATGGTG
ATTATAAAGTTTATGATGTTCGTAAAATGATTGCTAAGTCTGAGCAAGAAATAGGCAAAGCAACCGCAAA
ATATTTCTTTTACTCTAATATCATGAACTTCTTCAAAACAGAAATTACACTTGCAAATGGAGAGATTCGC
AAACGCCCTCTAATCGAAACTAATGGGGAAACTGGAGAAATTGTCTGGGATAAAGGGCGAGATTTTGCCA
CAGTGCGCAAAGTATTGTCCATGCCCCAAGTCAATATTGTCAAGAAAACAGAAGTACAGACAGGCGGATT
CTCCAAGGAGTCAATTTTACCAAAAAGAAATTCGGACAAGCTTATTGCTCGTAAAAAAGACTGGGATCCA
AAAAAATATGGTGGTTTTGATAGTCCAACGGTAGCTTATTCAGTCCTAGTGGTTGCTAAGGTGGAAAAAG
GGAAATCGAAGAAGTTAAAATCCGTTAAAGAGTTACTAGGGATCACAATTATGGAAAGAAGTTCCTTTGA
AAAAAATCCGATTGACTTTTTAGAAGCTAAAGGATATAAGGAAGTTAAAAAAGACTTAATCATTAAACTA
CCTAAATATAGTCTTTTTGAGTTAGAAAACGGTCGTAAACGGATGCTGGCTAGTGCCGGAGAATTACAAA
AAGGAAATGAGCTGGCTCTGCCAAGCAAATATGTGAATTTTTTATATTTAGCTAGTCATTATGAAAAGTT
GAAGGGTAGTCCAGAAGATAACGAACAAAAACAATTGTTTGTGGAGCAGCATAAGCATTATTTAGATGAG
ATTATTGAGCAAATCAGTGAATTTTCTAAGCGTGTTATTTTAGCAGATGCCAATTTAGATAAAGTTCTTA
GTGCATATAACAAACATAGAGACAAACCAATACGTGAACAAGCAGAAAATATTATTCATTTATTTACGTT
GACGAATCTTGGAGCTCCCGCTGCTTTTAAATATTTTGATACAACAATTGATCGTAAACGATATACGTCT
ACAAAAGAAGTTTTAGATGCCACTCTTATCCATCAATCCATCACTGGTCTTTATGAAACACGCATTGATT
TGAGTCAGCTAGGAGGTGACTGAATTAATGCGGCTGCAATTTTTTTGGGCGGGGCCGCCCAAAAAAATCC
TAGCACCCTGCAGCAGTACTGCTTGACCATAAGAACAAAAAAACTTCCGATAAAGTTTGGAAGATAAAGC
TAAAAGTTCTTATCTTTGCAGTTTGATCCAAATTATAACCCGGTTTTAGAGCTAGAAATAGCAAGTTAAA
ATAAGGCTAGTCCGTTATCAACTTGAAAAAGTGGCACCGAGTCGGTGCTTTTTTTCTAGATGATGATTAA
GGATCTTGCGTACAATTTGACGATCGTTTCACAGCATTTGTGCATTGGCTGCAACAA
Features (pLannotate 1.2.2; 11 found; start..end, strand, type, name):
    326..1408    +  CDS            lacI: lac repressor; lacI; The lac repressor binds to the lac operator to inhibit transcription in E. coli. This inhibition can be relieved by adding lactose or isopropyl-β-D-thiogalactopyranoside (IPTG).
   3355..4083    -  CDS            ermC': ERM_BACIU - Experimental evidence at protein level: Swiss-Prot protein existence level 1. This protein produces a dimethylation of the adenine residue at position 2085 in 23S rRNA, resulting in reduced affinity between ribosomes and macrolide-lincosamide-streptogramin B antibiotics. From Bacillus subtilis.
   4571..5431    +  CDS            AmpR: β-lactamase; bla; confers resistance to ampicillin, carbenicillin, and related antibiotics
   5484..5529    -  CDS            traJ (fragment): oriT-recognizing protein; traJ
   5562..5671    -  oriT           oriT: incP origin of transfer
   5842..6230    +  rep_origin     R6K γ ori: γ replication origin from E. coli plasmid R6K; requires the R6K initiator protein pi for replication
   6382..6903    -  CDS            LUCI_OPLGR (fragment): Experimental evidence at protein level: Swiss-Prot protein existence level 1. Catalytic subunit of oplophorus-luciferin 2-monooxygenase. Oxidoreductase that converts coelenterazine (the oplophorus luciferin) to coelenteramide under emission of blue light with a maximum at 454 nm. Is also active with bisdeoxycoelenterazine. From Oplophorus gracilirostris (Luminous shrimp).
   7160..7181    +  protein_bind   lac operator (fragment): The lac repressor binds to the lac operator to inhibit transcription in E. coli. This inhibition can be relieved by adding lactose or isopropyl-β-D-thiogalactopyranoside (IPTG). lac repressor encoded by lacI
   7194..7214    +  protein_bind   lac operator (fragment): The lac repressor binds to the lac operator to inhibit transcription in E. coli. This inhibition can be relieved by adding lactose or isopropyl-β-D-thiogalactopyranoside (IPTG). lac repressor encoded by lacI
   7257..11363   +  CDS            dCas9: catalytically dead mutant of the Cas9 endonuclease from the Streptococcus pyogenes Type II CRISPR/Cas system RNA-guided DNA-binding protein that lacks endonuclease activity due to the D10A mutation in the RuvC catalytic domain and the H840A mutation in the HNH catalytic domain
  11523..11598   +  misc_RNA       gRNA scaffold: guide RNA scaffold for the Streptococcus pyogenes CRISPR/Cas9 system
