[The description below was written by a language model from this plasmid's Addgene catalogue record and pLannotate feature annotations shown in this document.]
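Description:
pMM731 is an IPTG-inducible CRISPR interference vector built on the pNBU2 backbone for use in Bacteroides, developed in work on programming the human gut commensal Bacteroides thetaiotaomicron. It is a conditional-replication shuttle construct. The R6K γ origin depends on the pi initiator protein, so the plasmid is maintained at low copy only in pir-expressing E. coli hosts, where it is selected with ampicillin through the β-lactamase gene. An incP oriT with an adjacent traJ fragment allows conjugative mobilisation into the recipient. pNBU2-type vectors generally persist in Bacteroides by chromosomal integration rather than replication, but the feature table does not annotate an integrase or attachment site. Selection in Bacteroides is by erythromycin, consistent with the annotated erm-family rRNA methyltransferase gene.

The payload combines a regulator, an effector and its own target. A lacI gene supplies the lac repressor, and two lac operator fragments sit immediately upstream of the catalytically dead S. pyogenes Cas9 (D10A/H840A) coding sequence. dCas9 expression is therefore repressed until IPTG is added. The promoters themselves are not identified in the record. Downstream of dCas9 is an sgRNA with the standard S. pyogenes scaffold, carrying the NL1 guide directed against NanoLuc. A constitutively expressed NanoLuc luciferase, detected as an Oplophorus luciferase-derived sequence, lies on the opposite strand. On induction, the dCas9–sgRNA complex should bind the NanoLuc cassette and block its transcription, so a drop in luminescence reports knockdown. The construct thus serves as a self-contained test of inducible gene repression in Bacteroides. The catalogue lists a total size of 11,777 bp, whereas the annotated sequence record is 11,677 nt.
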