Addgene plasmid #68896: pMM731
Purpose: IPTG-inducible CRISPRi vector targeting NanoLuc (NL1), constiutive NanoLuc, pNBU2 backbone, AmpR
Depositing lab: Timothy Lu & Christopher Voigt. Publication: Programming a Human Commensal Bacterium, Bacteroides thetaiotaomicron, to Sense and Respond to Stimuli in the Murine Gut Microbiota. Mimee M, Tucker AC, Voigt CA, Lu TK. Cell Syst. 2015 Jul 29;1(1):62-71. doi: 10.1016/j.cels.2015.06.001. PubMed 26918244.
Backbone
  Vector backbone: pNBU2
  Total vector size (bp): 11777
  Selectable markers: Erythromycin in Bacteroides
Growth in bacteria
  Bacterial resistance: Ampicillin, 100 μg/mL
  Growth temperature: 37°C
  Growth strain: Pir1
  Copy number: Low Copy
Gene/Insert 1
  Gene/Insert name: dCas9
  Insert size (bp): 4107
Gene/Insert 2
  Gene/Insert name: LacI
  Insert size (bp): 1092
Gene/Insert 3
  Gene/Insert name: sgRNA
  Insert size (bp): 102
Gene/Insert 4
  Gene/Insert name: NanoLuc
  Insert size (bp): 516
Terms and licenses: Academic/Nonprofit Terms; Industry Terms: Not Available to Industry
How to cite: pMM731 was a gift from Timothy Lu & Christopher Voigt (Addgene plasmid # 68896 ; http://n2t.net/addgene:68896 ; RRID:Addgene_68896)
