>Addgene plasmid #68896 | pMM731 | addgene partial sequence | sequence record 126167 | pGP704-R 5'-aacaagccagggatgtaacg-3'
CACAGGAACACTTAACGGCTGACATGGGAATTCCCCTCCACCGCGGTGGGTTCCATCACTGGAAGATAGG
CAATTAGTAGAAGCAATTTGATTAGTAATCTAAAAGCACTCCGATAACGATTAGAGTGCTTTTAGATTGT
TTATCATTAATTATCAAAGCAAGTGCAGTTCATTATGCCAGGATGCGCTCGCACAGACGCCAACCCGTGA
CACCGTTGATGGTCACGCGGAACAGCAGGCTGCCGTCCGGGTTAATCAGACGCTCGTCAATAATCTTATT
GCCATTCCACAGGGTACCGGTGACGGTGATCTTTTTACCGTCAAAAACGGCAATGCCTTCATACGGACGG
CCGAAATAGTCAATCATATTCGGGGTCACACCATCAATCACCAGCGTACCGTAATGCAAGATAACCTTGA
AGTGGTGATCGTCAACTGGGTAGACGACTTTAAAGATTTTCTCGATTTGACCCATTTGGTCACCGCTCAG
GCCTTCGTACGGGATGATCACATGAATATCAATTTTCAGACCGTTCTCGCCGGACAGAACGATGCGCTGA
ATCGGCGTCACGCTCACACCCAGGTTCTGGAACAGAGAGCTTACGCCACCCTGTTCCAGGACTTGATCCA
AATTATAACCCGCGGTCTGACGCCAATCGCCAACAAAATCTTCCAGAGTAA
