>Addgene plasmid #68896 | pMM731 | addgene partial sequence | sequence record 126258 | StrepPyoCas9-5UTR-F 5'-CGGTGCCACTTTTTCAAGTTG-3'
AAACCGGGTTATAATTTGGATCAAACTGCAAAGATAAGAACTTTTAGCTTTATCTTCCAAACTTTATCGG
AAGTTTTTTTGTTCTTATGGTCAAGCAGTACTGCTGCAGGGTGCTAGGATTTTTTTGGGCGGCCCCGCCC
AAAAAAATTGCAGCCGCATTAATTCAGTCACCTCCTAGCTGACTCAAATCAATGCGTGTTTCATAAAGAC
CAGTGATGGATTGATGGATAAGAGTGGCATCTAAAACTTCTTTTGTAGACGTATATCGTTTACGATCAAT
TGTTGTATCAAAATATTTAAAAGCAGCGGGAGCTCCAAGATTCGTCAACGTAAATAAATGAATAATATTT
TCTGCTTGTTCACGTATTGGTTTGTCTCTATGTTTGTTATATGCACTAAGAACTTTATCTAAATTGGCAT
CTGCTAAAATAACACGCTTAGAAAATTCACTGATTTGCTCAATAATCTCATCTAAATAATGCTTATGCTG
CTCCACAAACAATTGTTTTTGTTCGTTATCTTCTGGACTACCCTTCAACTTTTCATAATGACTAGCTAAA
TATAAAAAATTCACATATTTGCTTGGCAGAGCCAGCTCATTTCCTTTTTGTAATTCTCCGGCACTAGCCA
GCATCCGTTTACGACCGTTTTCTAACTCAAAAAGACTATATTTAGGTAGTTTAATGATTAAGTCTTTTTT
AACTTCCTTATATCCTTTAGCTTCTAAAAAGTCAATCGGATTTTTTTCAAAGGAACTTCTTTCCATAATT
GTGATCCCTAGTAACTCTTTAACGGATTTTAACTTCTTCGATTTCCCTT
