>Addgene plasmid #68896 | pMM731 | addgene partial sequence | sequence record 126259 | dCas9-R1 5'-TTTCAACCAATTGGCGTTTG-3'
TTCAGCTTTCGTTAAATTATCAAACTTACGTTGAGTGATTAACTTGGCGTTTAGAAGTTGTCTCCAATAG
TTTTTCATCTTTTTGACTACTTCTTCACTTGGAACGTTATCCGATTTACCACGATTTTTATCAGAACGCG
TTAAGACCTTATTGTCTATTGAATCGTCTTTAAGGAAACTTTGTGGAACAATGGCATCGACATCATAATC
ACTTAAACGATTAATATCTAATTCTTGGTCCACATACATGTCTCTTCCATTTTGGAGATAATAGAGATAG
AGCTTTTCATTTTGCAATTGAGTATTTTCAACAGGATGCTCTTTAAGAATCTGACTTCCTAATTCTTTGA
TACCTTCTTCGATTCGTTTCATACGCTCTCGCGAATTTTTCTGGCCCTTTTGAGTTGTCTGATTTTCACG
TGCCATTTCAATAACGATATTTTCTGGCTTATGCCGCCCCATTACTTTGACCAATTCATCAACAACTTTT
ACAGTCTGTAAAATACCTTTTTTAATAGCAGGGCTACCAGCTAAATTTGCAATATGTTCATGTAAACTAT
CGCCTTGTCCAGACACTTGTGCTTTTTGAATGTCTTCTTTAAATGTCAAACTATCATCATGGATCAGCTG
CATAAAATTGCGATTGGCAAAACCATCTGATTTCAAAAAATCTAATATTGTTTTGCCAGATTGCTTATCC
CTAATACCATTAATCAATTTTCGAGACAAACGTCCCCAACCAGTATAACGGCGACGTTTAAGCTGTTTCA
TCACCTTATCATCAAAGAGGTGAGCATATGT
